>Addgene plasmid #47309 | TAL3590 | depositor partial sequence | sequence record 67396 | Insert sequence
ATGGACTACAAAGACCATGACGGTGATTATAAAGATCATGACATCGATTACAAGGATGACGATGACAAGA
TGGCCCCCAAGAAGAAGAGGAAGGTGGGCATTCACCGCGGGGTACCTATGGTGGACTTGAGGACACTCGG
TTATTCGCAACAGCAACAGGAGAAAATCAAGCCTAAGGTCAGGAGCACCGTCGCGCAACACCACGAGGCG
CTTGTGGGGCATGGCTTCACTCATGCGCATATTGTCGCGCTTTCACAGCACCCTGCGGCGCTTGGGACGG
TGGCTGTCAAATACCAAGATATGATTGCGGCCCTGCCCGAAGCCACGCACGAGGCAATTGTAGGGGTCGG
TAAACAGTGGTCGGGAGCGCGAGCACTTGAGGCGCTGCTGACTGTGGCGGGTGAGCTTAGGGGGCCTCCG
CTCCAGCTCGACACCGGGCAGCTGCTGAAGATCGCGAAGAGAGGGGGAGTAACAGCGGTAGAGGCAGTGC
ACGCCTGGCGCAATGCGCTCACCGGGGCCCCCTTGAACCTGACCCCAGACCAGGTAGTCGCAATCGCGTC
AAACGGAGGGGGAAAGCAAGCCCTGGAAACCGTGCAAAGGTTGTTGCCGGTCCTTTGTCAAGACCACGGC
CTTACACCGGAGCAAGTCGTGGCCATTGCAAATAATAACGGTGGCAAACAGGCTCTTGAGACGGTTCAGA
GACTTCTCCCAGTTCTCTGTCAAGCCCACGGGCTGACTCCCGATCAAGTTGTAGCGATTGCGTCGAACAT
TGGAGGGAAACAAGCATTGGAGACTGTCCAACGGCTCCTTCCCGTGTTGTGTCAAGCCCACGGTTTGACG
CCTGCACAAGTGGTCGCCATCGCCAACAACAACGGCGGTAAGCAGGCGCTGGAAACAGTACAGCGCCTGC
TGCCTGTACTGTGCCAGGATCATGGACTGACCCCAGACCAGGTAGTCGCAATCGCGTCGAACATTGGGGG
AAAGCAAGCCCTGGAAACCGTGCAAAGGTTGTTGCCGGTCCTTTGTCAAGACCACGGCCTTACACCGGAG
CAAGTCGTGGCCATTGCATCCCACGACGGTGGCAAACAGGCTCTTGAGACGGTTCAGAGACTTCTCCCAG
TTCTCTGTCAAGCCCACGGGCTGACTCCCGATCAAGTTGTAGCGATTGCGAATAACAATGGAGGGAAACA
AGCATTGGAGACTGTCCAACGGCTCCTTCCCGTGTTGTGTCAAGCCCACGGTTTGACGCCTGCACAAGTG
GTCGCCATCGCCAACAACAACGGCGGTAAGCAGGCGCTGGAAACAGTACAGCGCCTGCTGCCTGTACTGT
GCCAGGATCATGGACTGACCCCAGACCAGGTAGTCGCAATCGCGTCGAACATTGGGGGAAAGCAAGCCCT
GGAAACCGTGCAAAGGTTGTTGCCGGTCCTTTGTCAAGACCACGGCCTTACACCGGAGCAAGTCGTGGCC
ATTGCAAATAATAACGGTGGCAAACAGGCTCTTGAGACGGTTCAGAGACTTCTCCCAGTTCTCTGTCAAG
CCCACGGGCTGACTCCCGATCAAGTTGTAGCGATTGCGTCGCATGACGGAGGGAAACAAGCATTGGAGAC
TGTCCAACGGCTCCTTCCCGTGTTGTGTCAAGCCCACGGTTTGACGCCTGCACAAGTGGTCGCCATCGCC
TCGAATGGCGGCGGTAAGCAGGCGCTGGAAACAGTACAGCGCCTGCTGCCTGTACTGTGCCAGGATCATG
GACTGACCCCAGACCAGGTAGTCGCAATCGCGTCACATGACGGGGGAAAGCAAGCCCTGGAAACCGTGCA
AAGGTTGTTGCCGGTCCTTTGTCAAGACCACGGCCTTACACCGGAGCAAGTCGTGGCCATTGCATCCCAC
GACGGTGGCAAACAGGCTCTTGAGACGGTTCAGAGACTTCTCCCAGTTCTCTGTCAAGCCCACGGGCTGA
CTCCCGATCAAGTTGTAGCGATTGCGTCCAACGGTGGAGGGAAACAAGCATTGGAGACTGTCCAACGGCT
CCTTCCCGTGTTGTGTCAAGCCCACGGTTTGACGCCTGCACAAGTGGTCGCCATCGCCAACAACAACGGC
GGTAAGCAGGCGCTGGAAACAGTACAGCGCCTGCTGCCTGTACTGTGCCAGGATCATGGACTGACACCCG
AACAGGTGGTCGCCATTGCTTCTAACATCGGAGGACGGCCAGCCTTGGAG
