>Addgene plasmid #47309 | TAL3590 | addgene partial sequence | sequence record 69121 | JDS-TALEN-F 5'-TAGGGGTCGGTAAACAGTGG-3'
GCGGGTGAGCTTAGGGGGCCTCCGCTCCAGCTCGACACCGGGCAGCTGCTGAAGATCGCGAAGAGAGGGG
GAGTAACAGCGGTAGAGGCAGTGCACGCCTGGCGCAATGCGCTCACCGGGGCCCCCTTGAACCTGACCCC
AGACCAGGTAGTCGCAATCGCGTCAAACGGAGGGGGAAAGCAAGCCCTGGAAACCGTGCAAAGGTTGTTG
CCGGTCCTTTGTCAAGACCACGGCCTTACACCGGAGCAAGTCGTGGCCATTGCAAATAATAACGGTGGCA
AACAGGCTCTTGAGACGGTTCAGAGACTTCTCCCAGTTCTCTGTCAAGCCCACGGGCTGACTCCCGATCA
AGTTGTAGCGATTGCGTCGAACATTGGAGGGAAACAAGCATTGGAGACTGTCCAACGGCTCCTTCCCGTG
TTGTGTCAAGCCCACGGTTTGACGCCTGCACAAGTGGTCGCCATCGCCAACAACAACGGCGGTAAGCAGG
CGCTGGAAACAGTACAGCGCCTGCTGCCTGTACTGTGCCAGGATCATGGACTGACCCCAGACCAGGTAGT
CGCAATCGCGTCGAACATTGGGGGAAAGCAAGCCCTGGAAACCGTGCAAAGGTTGTTGCCGGTCCTTTGT
CAAGACCACGGCCTTACACCGGAGCAAGTCGTGGCCATTGCATCCCACGACGGTGGCAAACAGGCTCTTG
AGACGGTTCAGAGACTTCTCCCAGTTCTCTGTCAAGCCCACGGGCTGACTCCCGATCAAGTTGTAGCGAT
TGCGAATAACAATGGAGGGAAACAAGCATTGGAGACTGTCCAACGGCTCCTTCCCGTGTTGTGTCAAGCC
CACGGTTTGACGCCTGCACAA
