[The description below was written by a language model from this plasmid's Addgene catalogue record.]
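Description:
TAL3590 is a TALEN expression plasmid built on the JDS70 backbone, a roughly 6.4 kb vector classed as mammalian expression with a T7 element. It is a high-copy plasmid propagated in E. coli under ampicillin selection. The record does not include a feature table, so the origin of replication and other backbone details are not stated. The use of a BGH reverse sequencing primer suggests a BGH polyadenylation region downstream of the coding sequence.

The insert is an approximately 1.4 kb engineered TAL effector repeat array designated ZebrafishCommunity-yjefn3-left, designed to recognise a specific 18-nucleotide site in the zebrafish yjefn3 locus (si:ch211-212d10.3). It was cloned between BsmBI sites that were destroyed in the process, as is typical of type IIS-based seamless assembly. This places the array in frame with backbone-encoded elements: an N-terminal 3X Flag tag for detection and a C-terminal wild-type FokI nuclease domain. Expression is driven by the CMV promoter in mammalian cells. The T7 designation indicates that the coding sequence can also be transcribed in vitro, the usual route to mRNA for injection into zebrafish embryos.

Because FokI cleaves only as a dimer, this "left" monomer is intended to be used with a matching "right" TALEN that binds the opposite strand across a spacer. Together they create a double-strand break whose error-prone repair yields indel mutations. The partner construct is not described in this record. The associated work concerns targeted gene disruption in somatic zebrafish cells, and the name suggests the plasmid belongs to a community collection of zebrafish-targeting TALENs. The depositor advises confirming the plasmid by diagnostic restriction digest before use. It is available to academic and nonprofit users only.
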