Addgene plasmid #47309: TAL3590
Depositing lab: Keith Joung. Depositing organization: Massachusetts General Hospital. Publication: Targeted gene disruption in somatic zebrafish cells using engineered TALENs. Sander JD, Cade L, Khayter C, Reyon D, Peterson RT, Joung JK, Yeh JR. Nat Biotechnol. 2011 Aug 5;29(8):697-8. doi: 10.1038/nbt.1934. PubMed 21822241.
Backbone
  Vector backbone: JDS70
  Backbone manufacturer: Addgene plasmid #32285
  Backbone size w/o insert (bp): 6447
  Vector type: Mammalian Expression ; T7
Growth in bacteria
  Bacterial resistance: Ampicillin, 100 μg/mL
  Growth temperature: 37°C
  Growth strain: XL1 Blue
  Copy number: High Copy
Gene/Insert
  Gene/Insert name: ZebrafishCommunity-yjefn3-left (alt name: yjefn3)
  Species: D. rerio (zebrafish)
  Insert size (bp): 1430
  Entrez Gene: si:ch211-212d10.3
  Promoter: CMV
  Tag / fusion protein: 3X Flag (N terminal on backbone); WT FOKI (C terminal on backbone)
  Cloning method: Restriction Enzyme; 5′ cloning site BsmBI (destroyed during cloning); 3′ cloning site BsmBI (destroyed during cloning)
  Sequencing primers: 5′ CMV-F; 3′ BGH-rev
Terms and licenses: Academic/Nonprofit Terms; Industry Terms: Not Available to Industry
Depositor comments: Target binding site: TTGAGACGGAGCTCCTGA It is strongly recommended that users perform a diagnostic digest to verify this plasmid prior to use. For example, a double digest of the plasmid with BamHI and KpnI should result in two bands at 2.3kb and 5.8kb.
How to cite: TAL3590 was a gift from Keith Joung (Addgene plasmid # 47309 ; http://n2t.net/addgene:47309 ; RRID:Addgene_47309)
